Addgene plasmid #158666: mTAGBFP2 WC visual barcode
Purpose: tagging clonal populations with whole cell mTAGBFP2 fluorescent protein
Depositing lab: Ravid Straussman. Depositing organization: Weizmann Institute of Science. Publication: Visual barcodes for clonal-multiplexing of live microscopy-based assays. Kaufman T, Nitzan E, Firestein N, Ginzberg MB, Iyengar S, Patel N, Ben-Hamo R, Porat Z, Hunter J, Hilfinger A, Rotter V, Kafri R, Straussman R. Nat Commun. 2022 May 18;13(1):2725. doi: 10.1038/s41467-022-30008-0. PubMed 35585055.
Backbone
  Vector backbone: pLKO.1
  Backbone size w/o insert (bp): 7403
  Vector type: Mammalian Expression, Lentiviral
  Selectable markers: Puromycin
Growth in bacteria
  Bacterial resistance: Ampicillin, 100 μg/mL
  Growth temperature: 37°C
  Growth strain: NEB Stable
  Copy number: High Copy
Gene/Insert
  Gene/Insert name: mTAGBFP2
  Species: H. sapiens (human)
  Insert size (bp): 738
  Promoter: CMV
  Cloning method: Gibson Cloning
Resource information
  A portion of this plasmid was derived from a plasmid made by: pBAD-mTagBFP2
Terms and licenses: Academic/Nonprofit Terms; Industry Terms: Not Available to Industry
How to cite: mTAGBFP2 WC visual barcode was a gift from Ravid Straussman (Addgene plasmid # 158666 ; http://n2t.net/addgene:158666 ; RRID:Addgene_158666)
