[The description below was written by a language model from this plasmid's Addgene catalogue record and pLannotate feature annotations shown in this document.]
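Description:
mTAGBFP2 WC visual barcode is a third-generation, self-inactivating lentiviral expression plasmid built on the pLKO.1 backbone and used to mark mammalian cell clones with a whole-cell (untargeted) blue fluorescent label. In bacteria it is maintained through a high-copy ColE1/pUC-type origin with ampicillin selection via β-lactamase; an f1 origin, lac promoter/operator remnants and T3/T7 promoter sites are also carried over from the parental vector. The viral portion consists of an RSV promoter driving a truncated HIV-1 5' LTR, the Ψ packaging signal with a gag fragment, the Rev response element, a central polypurine tract, and a ΔU3 3' LTR followed by an SV40 polyadenylation signal and SV40 origin. These elements allow the genomic RNA to be packaged when helper functions are supplied in trans, and leave an integrated provirus with inactivated LTR promoter activity.

The payload is a single CMV enhancer/promoter-driven transcript encoding puromycin N-acetyltransferase, an F2A peptide, a 6xHis tag and the mTagBFP2 coding sequence, followed by a WPRE to enhance transcript stability and expression. Ribosomal skipping at the 2A site produces the resistance enzyme and the His-tagged fluorescent protein as separate polypeptides, so puromycin-selected cells should also be blue. No localisation signal is annotated on the fluorescent protein, consistent with the "whole cell" designation. The catalogue lists the insert species as human, although the feature table describes it as a mammalian codon-optimised fluorescent protein, and the record notes it was derived from a pBAD-mTagBFP2 plasmid. The construct belongs to a visual barcoding system in which clonal populations are tagged with distinguishable fluorescent labels so they can be multiplexed in live microscopy assays.
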