Features (pLannotate 1.2.2; 30 found; start..end, strand, type, name):
      1..304     +  enhancer       CMV enhancer: human cytomegalovirus immediate early enhancer
    305..508     +  promoter       CMV promoter: human cytomegalovirus (CMV) immediate early promoter
    534..1130    +  CDS            PuroR (fragment): puromycin N-acetyltransferase; pac from Streptomyces; confers resistance to puromycin
   1170..1235    +  CDS            F2A: 2A peptide from foot-and-mouth disease virus polyprotein Eukaryotic ribosomes fail to insert a peptide bond between the Gly and Pro residues, yielding separate polypeptides.
   1251..1268    +  CDS            6xHis: 6xHis affinity tag
   1278..1979    +  CDS            TagBFP: monomeric blue fluorescent protein mammalian codon-optimized
   1997..2585    +  misc_feature   WPRE: woodchuck hepatitis virus posttranscriptional regulatory element
   2636..2655    +  misc_feature   cPPT/CTS (fragment): central polypurine tract and central termination sequence of HIV-1
   2657..2890    +  LTR            3' LTR (ΔU3): self-inactivating 3' long terminal repeat (LTR) from HIV-1
   2968..3089    +  polyA_signal   SV40 poly(A) signal: SV40 polyadenylation signal
   3129..3264    +  rep_origin     SV40 ori: SV40 origin of replication
   3285..3303    -  promoter       T7 promoter: promoter for bacteriophage T7 RNA polymerase
   3311..3466    +  CDS            lacZα (fragment): LacZα fragment of β-galactosidase; lacZ fragment
   3471..3899    +  rep_origin     f1 ori (sequence partly withheld): f1 bacteriophage origin of replication; arrow indicates direction of (+) strand synthesis
   3952..4056    +  promoter       AmpR promoter: bla
   4057..4917    +  CDS            AmpR: β-lactamase; bla; confers resistance to ampicillin, carbenicillin, and related antibiotics
   5088..5676    +  rep_origin     ori: high-copy-number ColE1/pMB1/pBR322/pUC origin of replication
   5859..5951    +  CDS            lacI (fragment): lac repressor; lacI; The lac repressor binds to the lac operator to inhibit transcription in E. coli. This inhibition can be relieved by adding lactose or isopropyl-β-D-thiogalactopyranoside (IPTG).
   5964..5985    +  protein_bind   CAP binding site: CAP binding activates transcription in the presence of cAMP. E. coli catabolite activator protein
   6000..6030    +  promoter       lac promoter: promoter for the E. coli lac operon
   6038..6054    +  protein_bind   lac operator: The lac repressor binds to the lac operator to inhibit transcription in E. coli. This inhibition can be relieved by adding lactose or isopropyl-β-D-thiogalactopyranoside (IPTG). lac repressor encoded by lacI
   6099..6117    +  promoter       T3 promoter: promoter for bacteriophage T3 RNA polymerase
   6145..6371    +  promoter       RSV promoter: Rous sarcoma virus enhancer/promoter
   6372..6552    +  LTR            5' LTR (truncated): truncated 5' long terminal repeat (LTR) from HIV-1
   6599..6724    +  misc_feature   HIV-1 Ψ: packaging signal of human immunodeficiency virus type 1
   6708..7071    +  CDS            HIV-1 gag (fragment): gag protein from human immunodeficiency virus 1; gag
   7217..7450    +  misc_feature   RRE: The Rev response element (RRE) of HIV-1 allows for Rev-dependent mRNA export from the nucleus to the cytoplasm.
   7827..7851    +  CDS            Rev (fragment): human immunodeficiency virus 1 (HIV-1) Rev protein; rev; enhances nuclear export of unspliced and incompletely spliced viral mRNAs
   7892..8009    +  misc_feature   cPPT/CTS: central polypurine tract and central termination sequence of HIV-1
   8068..8125    +  enhancer       CMV enhancer (fragment): human cytomegalovirus immediate early enhancer
>Addgene plasmid #158666 | mTAGBFP2 WC visual barcode | addgene full sequence | sequence record 311021 | Addgene NGS Result
CGTTACATAACTTACGGTAAATGGCCCGCCTGGCTGACCGCCCAACGACCCCCGCCCATTGACGTCAATA
ATGACGTATGTTCCCATAGTAACGCCAATAGGGACTTTCCATTGACGTCAATGGGTGGAGTATTTACGGT
AAACTGCCCACTTGGCAGTACATCAAGTGTATCATATGCCAAGTACGCCCCCTATTGACGTCAATGACGG
TAAATGGCCCGCCTGGCATTATGCCCAGTACATGACCTTATGGGACTTTCCTACTTGGCAGTACATCTAC
GTATTAGTCATCGCTATTACCATGGTGATGCGGTTTTGGCAGTACATCAATGGGCGTGGATAGCGGTTTG
ACTCACGGGGATTTCCAAGTCTCCACCCCATTGACGTCAATGGGAGTTTGTTTTGGCACCAAAATCAACG
GGACTTTCCAAAATGTCGTAACAACTCCGCCCCATTGACGCAAATGGGCGGTAGGCGTGTACGGTGGGAG
GTCTATATAAGCAGAGCTCTCTGGCTAACTGTCGGGATCCACCATGACCGAGTACAAGCCCACCGTGCGC
CTCGCCACCCGCGACGACGTGCCCAGGGCCGTCCGCACCCTCGCCGCCGCTTTCGCCGACTACCCCGCCA
CCCGCCACACCGTCGATCCCGACCGCCACATCGAGCGGGTCACCGAGCTGCAAGAACTCTTCCTCACCCG
CGTCGGGCTCGACATCGGCAAGGTGTGGGTCGCTGACGACGGCGCCGCAGTGGCTGTCTGGACCACACCC
GAGAGCGTCGAAGCTGGGGCGGTGTTCGCCGAGATCGGCCCTCGCATGGCCGAGTTGAGCGGTTCCCGGC
TGGCCGCTCAGCAACAGATGGAAGGCCTCCTGGCTCCACACCGGCCCAAGGAGCCCGCATGGTTCCTGGC
CACCGTCGGCGTCTCTCCCGACCACCAGGGCAAGGGTCTGGGCAGCGCCGTCGTGCTCCCCGGAGTGGAG
GCTGCCGAGCGCGCCGGGGTGCCCGCCTTCCTGGAGACCTCCGCACCCCGCAACCTCCCCTTCTACGAGC
GGCTCGGCTTCACCGTCACCGCCGACGTGGAGGTGCCCGAAGGACCACGCACCTGGTGCATGACCCGCAA
GCCCGGTGCCCTGCAGGGATCTGGCGAAGCCAGACACAAACAGAAAATTGTGAAACAGACTTTGAATTTT
GACCTTCTCAAGTTGGCGGGAGACGTGGAGTCCAACCCAGGGCCCGCTAGCATGGGGAGCCACCATCACC
ATCACCATGGCAGATCTATGAGCGAGCTGATTAAGGAGAACATGCACATGAAGCTGTACATGGAGGGCAC
CGTGGACAACCATCACTTCAAGTGCACATCCGAGGGCGAAGGCAAGCCCTACGAGGGCACCCAGACCATG
AGAATCAAGGTGGTCGAGGGCGGCCCTCTCCCCTTCGCCTTCGACATCCTGGCTACTAGCTTCCTCTACG
GCAGCAAGACCTTCATCAACCACACCCAGGGCATCCCCGACTTCTTCAAGCAGTCCTTCCCTGAGGGCTT
CACATGGGAGAGAGTCACCACATACGAAGACGGGGGCGTGCTGACCGCTACCCAGGACACCAGCCTCCAG
GACGGCTGCCTCATCTACAACGTCAAGATCAGAGGGGTGAACTTCACATCCAACGGCCCTGTGATGCAGA
AGAAAACACTCGGCTGGGAGGCCTTCACCGAGACGCTGTACCCCGCTGACGGCGGCCTGGAAGGCAGAAA
CGACATGGCCCTGAAGCTCGTGGGCGGGAGCCATCTGATCGCAAACGCCAAGACCACATATAGATCCAAG
AAACCCGCTAAGAACCTCAAGATGCCTGGCGTCTACTATGTGGACTACAGACTGGAAAGAATCAAGGAGG
CCAACAACGAGACCTACGTCGAGCAGCACGAGGTGGCAGTGGCCAGATACTGCGACCTCCCTAGCAAACT
GGGGCACAAGCTTAATTAAAGACGCGTTAAGTCGACAATCAACCTCTGGATTACAAAATTTGTGAAAGAT
TGACTGGTATTCTTAACTATGTTGCTCCTTTTACGCTATGTGGATACGCTGCTTTAATGCCTTTGTATCA
TGCTATTGCTTCCCGTATGGCTTTCATTTTCTCCTCCTTGTATAAATCCTGGTTGCTGTCTCTTTATGAG
GAGTTGTGGCCCGTTGTCAGGCAACGTGGCGTGGTGTGCACTGTGTTTGCTGACGCAACCCCCACTGGTT
GGGGCATTGCCACCACCTGTCAGCTCCTTTCCGGGACTTTCGCTTTCCCCCTCCCTATTGCCACGGCGGA
ACTCATCGCCGCCTGCCTTGCCCGCTGCTGGACAGGGGCTCGGCTGTTGGGCACTGACAATTCCGTGGTG
TTGTCGGGGAAATCATCGTCCTTTCCTTGGCTGCTCGCCTGTGTTGCCACCTGGATTCTGCGCGGGACGT
CCTTCTGCTACGTCCCTTCGGCCCTCAATCCAGCGGACCTTCCTTCCCGCGGCCTGCTGCCGGCTCTGCG
GCCTCTTCCGCGTCTTCGCCTTCGCCCTCAGACGAGTCGGATCTCCCTTTGGGCCGCCTCCCCGCGTCGA
CTTTAAGACCAATGACTTACAAGGCAGCTGTAGATCTTAGCCACTTTTTAAAAGAAAAGGGGGGACTGGA
AGGGCTAATTCACTCCCAACGAAGACAAGATCTGCTTTTTGCTTGTACTGGGTCTCTCTGGTTAGACCAG
ATCTGAGCCTGGGAGCTCTCTGGCTAACTAGGGAACCCACTGCTTAAGCCTCAATAAAGCTTGCCTTGAG
TGCTTCAAGTAGTGTGTGCCCGTCTGTTGTGTGACTCTGGTAACTAGAGATCCCTCAGACCCTTTTAGTC
AGTGTGGAAAATCTCTAGCAGTACGTATAGTAGTTCATGTCATCTTATTATTCAGTATTTATAACTTGCA
AAGAAATGAATATCAGAGAGTGAGAGGAACTTGTTTATTGCAGCTTATAATGGTTACAAATAAAGCAATA
GCATCACAAATTTCACAAATAAAGCATTTTTTTCACTGCATTCTAGTTGTGGTTTGTCCAAACTCATCAA
TGTATCTTATCATGTCTGGCTCTAGCTATCCCGCCCCTAACTCCGCCCATCCCGCCCCTAACTCCGCCCA
GTTCCGCCCATTCTCCGCCCCATGGCTGACTAATTTTTTTTATTTATGCAGAGGCCGAGGCCGCCTCGGC
CTCTGAGCTATTCCAGAAGTAGTGAGGAGGCTTTTTTGGAGGCCTAGGGACGTACCCAATTCGCCCTATA
GTGAGTCGTATTACGCGCGCTCACTGGCCGTCGTTTTACAACGTCGTGACTGGGAAAACCCTGGCGTTAC
CCAACTTAATCGCCTTGCAGCACATCCCCCTTTCGCCAGCTGGCGTAATAGCGAAGAGGCCCGCACCGAT
CGCCCTTCCCAACAGTTGCGCAGCCTGAATGGCGAATGGG
[124 nt withheld, positions 3471-3594]
C
[91 nt withheld, positions 3596-3686]
A
[49 nt withheld, positions 3688-3736]
CCTTTGACGTTGGAGTCCACGTTCTTT
[37 nt withheld, positions 3764-3800]
ACCCTATCTCGGTCTATTCTTTTGATTTATAAGGGATTTTGCCGATTTCGGCCTATTGGTTAAAAAATGA
GCTGATTTAACAAAAATTTAACGCGAATTTTAACAAAATATTAACGCTTACAATTTAGGTGGCACTTTTC
GGGGAAATGTGCGCGGAACCCCTATTTGTTTATTTTTCTAAATACATTCAAATATGTATCCGCTCATGAG
ACAATAACCCTGATAAATGCTTCAATAATATTGAAAAAGGAAGAGTATGAGTATTCAACATTTCCGTGTC
GCCCTTATTCCCTTTTTTGCGGCATTTTGCCTTCCTGTTTTTGCTCACCCAGAAACGCTGGTGAAAGTAA
AAGATGCTGAAGATCAGTTGGGTGCACGAGTGGGTTACATCGAACTGGATCTCAACAGCGGTAAGATCCT
TGAGAGTTTTCGCCCCGAAGAACGTTTTCCAATGATGAGCACTTTTAAAGTTCTGCTATGTGGCGCGGTA
TTATCCCGTATTGACGCCGGGCAAGAGCAACTCGGTCGCCGCATACACTATTCTCAGAATGACTTGGTTG
AGTACTCACCAGTCACAGAAAAGCATCTTACGGATGGCATGACAGTAAGAGAATTATGCAGTGCTGCCAT
AACCATGAGTGATAACACTGCGGCCAACTTACTTCTGACAACGATCGGAGGACCGAAGGAGCTAACCGCT
TTTTTGCACAACATGGGGGATCATGTAACTCGCCTTGATCGTTGGGAACCGGAGCTGAATGAAGCCATAC
CAAACGACGAGCGTGACACCACGATGCCTGTAGCAATGGCAACAACGTTGCGCAAACTATTAACTGGCGA
ACTACTTACTCTAGCTTCCCGGCAACAATTAATAGACTGGATGGAGGCGGATAAAGTTGCAGGACCACTT
CTGCGCTCGGCCCTTCCGGCTGGCTGGTTTATTGCTGATAAATCTGGAGCCGGTGAGCGTGGGTCTCGCG
GTATCATTGCAGCACTGGGGCCAGATGGTAAGCCCTCCCGTATCGTAGTTATCTACACGACGGGGAGTCA
GGCAACTATGGATGAACGAAATAGACAGATCGCTGAGATAGGTGCCTCACTGATTAAGCATTGGTAACTG
TCAGACCAAGTTTACTCATATATACTTTAGATTGATTTAAAACTTCATTTTTAATTTAAAAGGATCTAGG
TGAAGATCCTTTTTGATAATCTCATGACCAAAATCCCTTAACGTGAGTTTTCGTTCCACTGAGCGTCAGA
CCCCGTAGAAAAGATCAAAGGATCTTCTTGAGATCCTTTTTTTCTGCGCGTAATCTGCTGCTTGCAAACA
AAAAAACCACCGCTACCAGCGGTGGTTTGTTTGCCGGATCAAGAGCTACCAACTCTTTTTCCGAAGGTAA
CTGGCTTCAGCAGAGCGCAGATACCAAATACTGTTCTTCTAGTGTAGCCGTAGTTAGGCCACCACTTCAA
GAACTCTGTAGCACCGCCTACATACCTCGCTCTGCTAATCCTGTTACCAGTGGCTGCTGCCAGTGGCGAT
AAGTCGTGTCTTACCGGGTTGGACTCAAGACGATAGTTACCGGATAAGGCGCAGCGGTCGGGCTGAACGG
GGGGTTCGTGCACACAGCCCAGCTTGGAGCGAACGACCTACACCGAACTGAGATACCTACAGCGTGAGCT
ATGAGAAAGCGCCACGCTTCCCGAAGGGAGAAAGGCGGACAGGTATCCGGTAAGCGGCAGGGTCGGAACA
GGAGAGCGCACGAGGGAGCTTCCAGGGGGAAACGCCTGGTATCTTTATAGTCCTGTCGGGTTTCGCCACC
TCTGACTTGAGCGTCGATTTTTGTGATGCTCGTCAGGGGGGCGGAGCCTATGGAAAAACGCCAGCAACGC
GGCCTTTTTACGGTTCCTGGCCTTTTGCTGGCCTTTTGCTCACATGTTCTTTCCTGCGTTATCCCCTGAT
TCTGTGGATAACCGTATTACCGCCTTTGAGTGAGCTGATACCGCTCGCCGCAGCCGAACGACCGAGCGCA
GCGAGTCAGTGAGCGAGGAAGCGGAAGAGCGCCCAATACGCAAACCGCCTCTCCCCGCGCGTTGGCCGAT
TCATTAATGCAGCTGGCACGACAGGTTTCCCGACTGGAAAGCGGGCAGTGAGCGCAACGCAATTAATGTG
AGTTAGCTCACTCATTAGGCACCCCAGGCTTTACACTTTATGCTTCCGGCTCGTATGTTGTGTGGAATTG
TGAGCGGATAACAATTTCACACAGGAAACAGCTATGACCATGATTACGCCAAGCGCGCAATTAACCCTCA
CTAAAGGGAACAAAAGCTGGAGCTGCAAGCTTAATGTAGTCTTATGCAATACTCTTGTAGTCTTGCAACA
TGGTAACGATGAGTTAGCAACATGCCTTACAAGGAGAGAAAAAGCACCGTGCATGCCGATTGGTGGAAGT
AAGGTGGTACGATCGTGCCTTATTAGGAAGGCAACAGACGGGTCTGACATGGATTGGACGAACCACTGAA
TTGCCGCATTGCAGAGATATTGTATTTAAGTGCCTAGCTCGATACATAAACGGGTCTCTCTGGTTAGACC
AGATCTGAGCCTGGGAGCTCTCTGGCTAACTAGGGAACCCACTGCTTAAGCCTCAATAAAGCTTGCCTTG
AGTGCTTCAAGTAGTGTGTGCCCGTCTGTTGTGTGACTCTGGTAACTAGAGATCCCTCAGACCCTTTTAG
TCAGTGTGGAAAATCTCTAGCAGTGGCGCCCGAACAGGGACTTGAAAGCGAAAGGGAAACCAGAGGAGCT
CTCTCGACGCAGGACTCGGCTTGCTGAAGCGCGCACGGCAAGAGGCGAGGGGCGGCGACTGGTGAGTACG
CCAAAAATTTTGACTAGCGGAGGCTAGAAGGAGAGAGATGGGTGCGAGAGCGTCAGTATTAAGCGGGGGA
GAATTAGATCGCGATGGGAAAAAATTCGGTTAAGGCCAGGGGGAAAGAAAAAATATAAATTAAAACATAT
AGTATGGGCAAGCAGGGAGCTAGAACGATTCGCAGTTAATCCTGGCCTGTTAGAAACATCAGAAGGCTGT
AGACAAATACTGGGACAGCTACAACCATCCCTTCAGACAGGATCAGAAGAACTTAGATCATTATATAATA
CAGTAGCAACCCTCTATTGTGTGCATCAAAGGATAGAGATAAAAGACACCAAGGAAGCTTTAGACAAGAT
AGAGGAAGAGCAAAACAAAAGTAAGACCACCGCACAGCAAGCGGCCGCTGATCTTCAGACCTGGAGGAGG
AGATATGAGGGACAATTGGAGAAGTGAATTATATAAATATAAAGTAGTAAAAATTGAACCATTAGGAGTA
GCACCCACCAAGGCAAAGAGAAGAGTGGTGCAGAGAGAAAAAAGAGCAGTGGGAATAGGAGCTTTGTTCC
TTGGGTTCTTGGGAGCAGCAGGAAGCACTATGGGCGCAGCGTCAATGACGCTGACGGTACAGGCCAGACA
ATTATTGTCTGGTATAGTGCAGCAGCAGAACAATTTGCTGAGGGCTATTGAGGCGCAACAGCATCTGTTG
CAACTCACAGTCTGGGGCATCAAGCAGCTCCAGGCAAGAATCCTGGCTGTGGAAAGATACCTAAAGGATC
AACAGCTCCTGGGGATTTGGGGTTGCTCTGGAAAACTCATTTGCACCACTGCTGTGCCTTGGAATGCTAG
TTGGAGTAATAAATCTCTGGAACAGATTTGGAATCACACGACCTGGATGGAGTGGGACAGAGAAATTAAC
AATTACACAAGCTTAATACACTCCTTAATTGAAGAATCGCAAAACCAGCAAGAAAAGAATGAACAAGAAT
TATTGGAATTAGATAAATGGGCAAGTTTGTGGAATTGGTTTAACATAACAAATTGGCTGTGGTATATAAA
ATTATTCATAATGATAGTAGGAGGCTTGGTAGGTTTAAGAATAGTTTTTGCTGTACTTTCTATAGTGAAT
AGAGTTAGGCAGGGATATTCACCATTATCGTTTCAGACCCACCTCCCAACCCCGAGGGGACAATTCTAGA
TCTTGAGACAAATGGCAGTATTCATCCACAATTTTAAAAGAAAAGGGGGGATTGGGGGGTACAGTGCAGG
GGAAAGAATAGTAGACATAATAGCAACAGACATACAAACTAAAGAATTACAAAAACAAATTACAAAAATT
CAAAATTTTCGGGTTTATTACAGGGACAGCAGAGATCCACTTTGGCGCCGGCTCGAGGGGGCCCGGGGTT
ATTAATAGTAATCAATTACGGGGTCATTAGTTCATAGCCCATATATGGAGTTCCG
